>Addgene plasmid #141765 | TFORF0956 | addgene full sequence | sequence record 415099 | Addgene NGS Result
TTAATGTAGTCTTATGCAATACTCTTGTAGTCTTGCAACATGGTAACGATGAGTTAGCAACATGCCTTAC
AAGGAGAGAAAAAGCACCGTGCATGCCGATTGGTGGAAGTAAGGTGGTACGATCGTGCCTTATTAGGAAG
GCAACAGACGGGTCTGACATGGATTGGACGAACCACTGAATTGCCGCATTGCAGAGATATTGTATTTAAG
TGCCTAGCTCGATACATAAACGGGTCTCTCTGGTTAGACCAGATCTGAGCCTGGGAGCTCTCTGGCTAAC
TAGGGAACCCACTGCTTAAGCCTCAATAAAGCTTGCCTTGAGTGCTTCAAGTAGTGTGTGCCCGTCTGTT
GTGTGACTCTGGTAACTAGAGATCCCTCAGACCCTTTTAGTCAGTGTGGAAAATCTCTAGCAGTGGCGCC
CGAACAGGGACTTGAAAGCGAAAGGGAAACCAGAGGAGCTCTCTCGACGCAGGACTCGGCTTGCTGAAGC
GCGCACGGCAAGAGGCGAGGGGCGGCGACTGGTGAGTACGCCAAAAATTTTGACTAGCGGAGGCTAGAAG
GAGAGAGATGGGTGCGAGAGCGTCAGTATTAAGCGGGGGAGAATTAGATCGCGATGGGAAAAAATTCGGT
TAAGGCCAGGGGGAAAGAAAAAATATAAATTAAAACATATAGTATGGGCAAGCAGGGAGCTAGAACGATT
CGCAGTTAATCCTGGCCTGTTAGAAACATCAGAAGGCTGTAGACAAATACTGGGACAGCTACAACCATCC
CTTCAGACAGGATCAGAAGAACTTAGATCATTATATAATACAGTAGCAACCCTCTATTGTGTGCATCAAA
GGATAGAGATAAAAGACACCAAGGAAGCTTTAGACAAGATAGAGGAAGAGCAAAACAAAAGTAAGACCAC
CGCACAGCAAGCGGCCGCTGATCTTCAGACCTGGAGGAGGAGATATGAGGGACAATTGGAGAAGTGAATT
ATATAAATATAAAGTAGTAAAAATTGAACCATTAGGAGTAGCACCCACCAAGGCAAAGAGAAGAGTGGTG
CAGAGAGAAAAAAGAGCAGTGGGAATAGGAGCTTTGTTCCTTGGGTTCTTGGGAGCAGCAGGAAGCACTA
TGGGCGCAGCGTCAATGACGCTGACGGTACAGGCCAGACAATTATTGTCTGGTATAGTGCAGCAGCAGAA
CAATTTGCTGAGGGCTATTGAGGCGCAACAGCATCTGTTGCAACTCACAGTCTGGGGCATCAAGCAGCTC
CAGGCAAGAATCCTGGCTGTGGAAAGATACCTAAAGGATCAACAGCTCCTGGGGATTTGGGGTTGCTCTG
GAAAACTCATTTGCACCACTGCTGTGCCTTGGAATGCTAGTTGGAGTAATAAATCTCTGGAACAGATTTG
GAATCACACGACCTGGATGGAGTGGGACAGAGAAATTAACAATTACACAAGCTTAATACACTCCTTAATT
GAAGAATCGCAAAACCAGCAAGAAAAGAATGAACAAGAATTATTGGAATTAGATAAATGGGCAAGTTTGT
GGAATTGGTTTAACATAACAAATTGGCTGTGGTATATAAAATTATTCATAATGATAGTAGGAGGCTTGGT
AGGTTTAAGAATAGTTTTTGCTGTACTTTCTATAGTGAATAGAGTTAGGCAGGGATATTCACCATTATCG
TTTCAGACCCACCTCCCAACCCCGAGGGGACCCATGCATTGCATCTCAATTAGTCAGCAACCAGGTGTGG
AAAGTCCCCAGGCTCCCCAGCAGGCAGAAGTATGCAAAGCATGCGTCTCAATTAGTCAGCAACCATAGTC
CCGCCCCTAACTCCGCCCATCCCGCCCCTAACTCCGCCCAGTTCCGCCCATTCTCCGCCCCATGGCTGAC
TAATTTTTTTTATTTATGCAGAGGCCGAGGCCGCCTCGGCCTCTGAGCTATTCCAGAAGTAGTGAGGAGG
CTTTTTTGGAGGCCTAGGCTTTTGCAAAAAGCTTTCTAGAGGTACCACCGGAGCTTACCATGACCGAGTA
CAAGCCCACGGTGCGCCTCGCCACCCGCGACGACGTCCCCAGGGCCGTACGCACCCTCGCCGCCGCGTTC
GCCGACTACCCCGCCACGCGCCACACCGTCGATCCGGACCGCCACATCGAGCGGGTCACCGAGCTGCAAG
AACTCTTCCTCACGCGCGTCGGGCTCGACATCGGCAAGGTGTGGGTCGCGGACGACGGCGCCGCCGTGGC
GGTCTGGACCACGCCGGAGAGCGTCGAAGCGGGGGCGGTGTTCGCCGAGATCGGCCCGCGCATGGCCGAG
TTGAGCGGTTCCCGGCTGGCCGCGCAGCAACAGATGGAAGGCCTCCTGGCGCCGCACCGGCCCAAGGAGC
CCGCGTGGTTCCTGGCCACCGTCGGCGTCTCGCCCGACCACCAGGGCAAGGGTCTGGGCAGCGCCGTCGT
GCTCCCCGGAGTGGAGGCGGCCGAGCGCGCCGGGGTGCCCGCCTTCCTGGAGACCTCCGCGCCCCGCAAC
CTCCCCTTCTACGAGCGGCTCGGCTTCACCGTCACCGCCGACGTCGAGGTGCCCGAAGGACCGCGCACCT
GGTGCATGACCCGCAAGCCCGGTGCCAGTTAACGAATTCTAGATCTTGAGACAAATGGCAGTATTCATCC
ACAATTTTAAAAGAAAAGGGGGGATTGGGGGGTACAGTGCAGGGGAAAGAATAGTAGACATAATAGCAAC
AGACATACAAACTAAAGAATTACAAAAACAAATTACAAAAATTCAAAATTTTCGGGTTTATTACAGGGAC
AGCAGAGATCCACTTTGGCGCCGGCTCGAGGCCTGCAGGTGCAAAGATGGATAAAGTTTTAAACAGAGAG
GAATCTTTGCAGCTAATGGACCTTCTAGGTCTTGAAAGGAGTGGGAATTGGCTCCGGTGCCCGTCAGTGG
GCAGAGCGCACATCGCCCACAGTCCCCGAGAAGTTGGGGGGAGGGGTCGGCAATTGAACCGGTGCCTAGA
GAAGGTGGCGCGGGGTAAACTGGGAAAGTGATGTCGTGTACTGGCTCCGCCTTTTTCCCGAGGGTGGGGG
AGAACCGTATATAAGTGCAGTAGTCGCCGTGAACGTTCTTTTTCGCAACGGGTTTGCCGCCAGAACACAG
GTAAGTGCCGTGTGTGGTTCCCGCGGGCCTGGCCTCTTTACGGGTTATGGCCCTTGCGTGCCTTGAATTA
CTTCCACCTGGCTGCAGTACGTGATTCTTGATCCCGAGCTTCGGGTTGGAAGTGGGTGGGAGAGTTCGAG
GCCTTGCGCTTAAGGAGCCCCTTCGCCTCGTGCTTGAGTTGAGGCCTGGCCTGGGCGCTGGGGCCGCCGC
GTGCGAATCTGGTGGCACCTTCGCGCCTGTCTCGCTGCTTTCGATAAGTCTCTAGCCATTTAAAATTTTT
GATGACCTGCTGCGACGCTTTTTTTCTGGCAAGATAGTCTTGTAAATGCGGGCCAAGATCTGCACACTGG
TATTTCGGTTTTTGGGGCCGCGGGCGGCGACGGGGCCCGTGCGTCCCAGCGCACATGTTCGGCGAGGCGG
GGCCTGCGAGCGCGGCCACCGAGAATCGGACGGGGGTAGTCTCAAGCTGGCCGGCCTGCTCTGGTGCCTG
GCCTCGCGCCGCCGTGTATCGCCCCGCCCTGGGCGGCAAGGCTGGCCCGGTCGGCACCAGTTGCGTGAGC
GGAAAGATGGCCGCTTCCCGGCCCTGCTGCAGGGAGCTCAAAATGGAGGACGCGGCGCTCGGGAGAGCGG
GCGGGTGAGTCACCCACACAAAGGAAAAGGGCCTTTCCGTCCTCAGCCGTCGCTTCATGTGACTCCACGG
AGTACCGGGCGCCGTCCAGGCACCTCGATTAGTTCTCGAGCTTTTGGAGTACGTCGTCTTTAGGTTGGGG
GGAGGGGTTTTATGCGATGGAGTTTCCCCACACTGAGTGGGTGGAGACTGAAGTTAGGCCAGCTTGGCAC
TTGATGTAATTCTCCTTGGAATTTGCCCTTTTTGAGTTTGGATCTTGGTTCATTCTCAAGCCTCAGACAG
TGGTTCAAAGTTTTTTTCTTCCATTTCAGGTGTCGTGAGGCTAGCACCGCCACCATGGACGTGATGGATG
GCTGCCAGTTCTCACCTTCTGAGTACTTCTACGACGGCTCCTGCATACCGTCCCCCGAGGGTGAATTTGG
GGACGAGTTTGTGCCGCGAGTGGCTGCCTTCGGAGCGCACAAAGCAGAGCTGCAGGGCTCAGATGAGGAC
GAGCACGTGCGAGCGCCTACCGGCCACCACCAGGCTGGTCACTGCCTCATGTGGGCCTGCAAAGCCTGCA
AGAGGAAGTCCACCACCATGGATCGGCGGAAGGCAGCCACTATGCGCGAGCGGAGGCGCCTGAAGAAGGT
CAACCAGGCTTTCGAAACCCTCAAGAGGTGTACCACGACCAACCCCAACCAGAGGCTGCCCAAGGTGGAG
ATCCTCAGGAATGCCATCCGCTACATCGAGAGCCTGCAGGAGTTGCTGAGAGAGCAGGTGGAGAACTACT
ATAGCCTGCCGGGACAGAGCTGCTCGGAGCCCACCAGCCCCACCTCCAACTGCTCTGATGGCATGCCCGA
ATGTAACAGTCCTGTCTGGTCCAGAAAGAGCAGTACTTTTGACAGCATCTACTGTCCTGATGTATCAAAT
GTATATGCCACAGATAAAAACTCCTTATCCAGCTTGGATTGCTTATCCAACATAGTGGACCGGATCACCT
CCTCAGAGCAACCTGGGTTGCCTCTCCAGGATCTGGCTTCTCTCTCTCCAGTTGCCAGCACCGATTCACA
GCCTGCAACTCCAGGGGCTTCTAGTTCCAGGCTTATCTATCATGTGCTATAGTAATGAACTAGTCCGTAA
CTTGAAAGTATTTCGATTTCTTGGCTTTATATATCTTGTGGAAAGGACGATGAACTAAAGCTATCGCCCT
AGTCACGCGTTAAGTCGACAATCAACCTCTGGATTACAAAATTTGTGAAAGATTGACTGGTATTCTTAAC
TATGTTGCTCCTTTTACGCTATGTGGATACGCTGCTTTAATGCCTTTGTATCATGCTATTGCTTCCCGTA
TGGCTTTCATTTTCTCCTCCTTGTATAAATCCTGGTTGCTGTCTCTTTATGAGGAGTTGTGGCCCGTTGT
CAGGCAACGTGGCGTGGTGTGCACTGTGTTTGCTGACGCAACCCCCACTGGTTGGGGCATTGCCACCACC
TGTCAGCTCCTTTCCGGGACTTTCGCTTTCCCCCTCCCTATTGCCACGGCGGAACTCATCGCCGCCTGCC
TTGCCCGCTGCTGGACAGGGGCTCGGCTGTTGGGCACTGACAATTCCGTGGTGTTGTCGGGGAAATCATC
GTCCTTTCCTTGGCTGCTCGCCTGTGTTGCCACCTGGATTCTGCGCGGGACGTCCTTCTGCTACGTCCCT
TCGGCCCTCAATCCAGCGGACCTTCCTTCCCGCGGCCTGCTGCCGGCTCTGCGGCCTCTTCCGCGTCTTC
GCCTTCGCCCTCAGACGAGTCGGATCTCCCTTTGGGCCGCCTCCCCGCGTCGACTTTAAGACCAATGACT
TACAAGGCAGCTGTAGATCTTAGCCACTTTTTAAAAGAAAAGGGGGGACTGGAAGGGCTAATTCACTCCC
AACGAAGACAAGATCTGCTTTTTGCTTGTACTGGGTCTCTCTGGTTAGACCAGATCTGAGCCTGGGAGCT
CTCTGGCTAACTAGGGAACCCACTGCTTAAGCCTCAATAAAGCTTGCCTTGAGTGCTTCAAGTAGTGTGT
GCCCGTCTGTTGTGTGACTCTGGTAACTAGAGATCCCTCAGACCCTTTTAGTCAGTGTGGAAAATCTCTA
GCAGTACGTATAGTAGTTCATGTCATCTTATTATTCAGTATTTATAACTTGCAAAGAAATGAATATCAGA
GAGTGAGAGGAACTTGTTTATTGCAGCTTATAATGGTTACAAATAAAGCAATAGCATCACAAATTTCACA
AATAAAGCATTTTTTTCACTGCATTCTAGTTGTGGTTTGTCCAAACTCATCAATGTATCTTATCATGTCT
GGCTCTAGCTATCCCGCCCCTAACTCCGCCCATCCCGCCCCTAACTCCGCCCAGTTCCGCCCATTCTCCG
CCCCATGGCTGACTAATTTTTTTTATTTATGCAGAGGCCGAGGCCGCCTCGGCCTCTGAGCTATTCCAGA
AGTAGTGAGGAGGCTTTTTTGGAGGCCTAGGGACGTACCCAATTCGCCCTATAGTGAGTCGTATTACGCG
CGCTCACTGGCCGTCGTTTTACAACGTCGTGACTGGGAAAACCCTGGCGTTACCCAACTTAATCGCCTTG
CAGCACATCCCCCTTTCGCCAGCTGGCGTAATAGCGAAGAGGCCCGCACCGATCGCCCTTCCCAACAGTT
GCGCAGCCTGAATGGCGAATGGG
[124 nt withheld, positions 6464-6587]
C
[91 nt withheld, positions 6589-6679]
A
[49 nt withheld, positions 6681-6729]
CCTTTGACGTTGGAGTCCACGTTCTTT
[37 nt withheld, positions 6757-6793]
ACCCTATCTCGGTCTATTCTTTTGATTTATAAGGGATTTTGCCGATTTCGGCCTATTGGTTAAAAAATGA
GCTGATTTAACAAAAATTTAACGCGAATTTTAACAAAATATTAACGCTTACAATTTAGGTGGCACTTTTC
GGGGAAATGTGCGCGGAACCCCTATTTGTTTATTTTTCTAAATACATTCAAATATGTATCCGCTCATGAG
ACAATAACCCTGATAAATGCTTCAATAATATTGAAAAAGGAAGAGTATGAGTATTCAACATTTCCGTGTC
GCCCTTATTCCCTTTTTTGCGGCATTTTGCCTTCCTGTTTTTGCTCACCCAGAAACGCTGGTGAAAGTAA
AAGATGCTGAAGATCAGTTGGGTGCACGAGTGGGTTACATCGAACTGGATCTCAACAGCGGTAAGATCCT
TGAGAGTTTTCGCCCCGAAGAACGTTTTCCAATGATGAGCACTTTTAAAGTTCTGCTATGTGGCGCGGTA
TTATCCCGTATTGACGCCGGGCAAGAGCAACTCGGTCGCCGCATACACTATTCTCAGAATGACTTGGTTG
AGTACTCACCAGTCACAGAAAAGCATCTTACGGATGGCATGACAGTAAGAGAATTATGCAGTGCTGCCAT
AACCATGAGTGATAACACTGCGGCCAACTTACTTCTGACAACGATCGGAGGACCGAAGGAGCTAACCGCT
TTTTTGCACAACATGGGGGATCATGTAACTCGCCTTGATCGTTGGGAACCGGAGCTGAATGAAGCCATAC
CAAACGACGAGCGTGACACCACGATGCCTGTAGCAATGGCAACAACGTTGCGCAAACTATTAACTGGCGA
ACTACTTACTCTAGCTTCCCGGCAACAATTAATAGACTGGATGGAGGCGGATAAAGTTGCAGGACCACTT
CTGCGCTCGGCCCTTCCGGCTGGCTGGTTTATTGCTGATAAATCTGGAGCCGGTGAGCGTGGGTCTCGCG
GTATCATTGCAGCACTGGGGCCAGATGGTAAGCCCTCCCGTATCGTAGTTATCTACACGACGGGGAGTCA
GGCAACTATGGATGAACGAAATAGACAGATCGCTGAGATAGGTGCCTCACTGATTAAGCATTGGTAACTG
TCAGACCAAGTTTACTCATATATACTTTAGATTGATTTAAAACTTCATTTTTAATTTAAAAGGATCTAGG
TGAAGATCCTTTTTGATAATCTCATGACCAAAATCCCTTAACGTGAGTTTTCGTTCCACTGAGCGTCAGA
CCCCGTAGAAAAGATCAAAGGATCTTCTTGAGATCCTTTTTTTCTGCGCGTAATCTGCTGCTTGCAAACA
AAAAAACCACCGCTACCAGCGGTGGTTTGTTTGCCGGATCAAGAGCTACCAACTCTTTTTCCGAAGGTAA
CTGGCTTCAGCAGAGCGCAGATACCAAATACTGTTCTTCTAGTGTAGCCGTAGTTAGGCCACCACTTCAA
GAACTCTGTAGCACCGCCTACATACCTCGCTCTGCTAATCCTGTTACCAGTGGCTGCTGCCAGTGGCGAT
AAGTCGTGTCTTACCGGGTTGGACTCAAGACGATAGTTACCGGATAAGGCGCAGCGGTCGGGCTGAACGG
GGGGTTCGTGCACACAGCCCAGCTTGGAGCGAACGACCTACACCGAACTGAGATACCTACAGCGTGAGCT
ATGAGAAAGCGCCACGCTTCCCGAAGGGAGAAAGGCGGACAGGTATCCGGTAAGCGGCAGGGTCGGAACA
GGAGAGCGCACGAGGGAGCTTCCAGGGGGAAACGCCTGGTATCTTTATAGTCCTGTCGGGTTTCGCCACC
TCTGACTTGAGCGTCGATTTTTGTGATGCTCGTCAGGGGGGCGGAGCCTATGGAAAAACGCCAGCAACGC
GGCCTTTTTACGGTTCCTGGCCTTTTGCTGGCCTTTTGCTCACATGTTCTTTCCTGCGTTATCCCCTGAT
TCTGTGGATAACCGTATTACCGCCTTTGAGTGAGCTGATACCGCTCGCCGCAGCCGAACGACCGAGCGCA
GCGAGTCAGTGAGCGAGGAAGCGGAAGAGCGCCCAATACGCAAACCGCCTCTCCCCGCGCGTTGGCCGAT
TCATTAATGCAGCTGGCACGACAGGTTTCCCGACTGGAAAGCGGGCAGTGAGCGCAACGCAATTAATGTG
AGTTAGCTCACTCATTAGGCACCCCAGGCTTTACACTTTATGCTTCCGGCTCGTATGTTGTGTGGAATTG
TGAGCGGATAACAATTTCACACAGGAAACAGCTATGACCATGATTACGCCAAGCGCGCAATTAACCCTCA
CTAAAGGGAACAAAAGCTGGAGCTGCAAGC
Features (pLannotate 1.2.2; 31 found; start..end, strand, type, name):
      5..231     +  promoter       RSV promoter: Rous sarcoma virus enhancer/promoter
    232..412     +  LTR            5' LTR (truncated): truncated 5' long terminal repeat (LTR) from HIV-1
    459..584     +  misc_feature   HIV-1 Ψ: packaging signal of human immunodeficiency virus type 1
    568..931     +  CDS            HIV-1 gag (fragment): gag protein from human immunodeficiency virus 1; gag
   1077..1310    +  misc_feature   RRE: The Rev response element (RRE) of HIV-1 allows for Rev-dependent mRNA export from the nucleus to the cytoplasm.
   1687..1713    +  CDS            Rev (fragment): human immunodeficiency virus 1 (HIV-1) Rev protein; rev; enhances nuclear export of unspliced and incompletely spliced viral mRNAs
   1720..1743    +  promoter       SV40 promoter (fragment): SV40 early promoter
   1744..1815    +  promoter       SV40 promoter (fragment): SV40 enhancer and early promoter
   1839..1974    +  rep_origin     SV40 ori: SV40 origin of replication
   2020..2616    +  CDS            PuroR (fragment): puromycin N-acetyltransferase; pac from Streptomyces; confers resistance to puromycin
   2665..2782    +  misc_feature   cPPT/CTS: central polypurine tract and central termination sequence of HIV-1
   2847..2913    +  CDS            small t antigen (fragment): SV40 (simian virus 40) small t antigen
   2920..4098    +  promoter       EF-1α promoter: strong constitutive promoter for human elongation factor EF-1α
   4115..4879    +  CDS            MYF5: MYF5_HUMAN - Also known as BHLHC2. Experimental evidence at protein level: Swiss-Prot protein existence level 1. Transcriptional activator that promotes transcription of muscle-specific target genes and plays a role in muscle differentiation (PubMed:29887215). Together with MYOG and MYOD1, co-occupies muscle- specific gene promoter core region during myogenesis. Induces fibroblasts to differentiate into myoblasts. Probable sequence specific DNA-binding protein. From Homo sapiens (Human).
   4895..4948    +  promoter       U6 promoter (fragment): RNA polymerase III promoter for human U6 snRNA
   4990..5578    +  misc_feature   WPRE: woodchuck hepatitis virus posttranscriptional regulatory element
   5629..5648    +  misc_feature   cPPT/CTS (fragment): central polypurine tract and central termination sequence of HIV-1
   5650..5883    +  LTR            3' LTR (ΔU3): self-inactivating 3' long terminal repeat (LTR) from HIV-1
   5961..6082    +  polyA_signal   SV40 poly(A) signal: SV40 polyadenylation signal
   6122..6257    +  rep_origin     SV40 ori: SV40 origin of replication
   6278..6296    -  promoter       T7 promoter: promoter for bacteriophage T7 RNA polymerase
   6304..6459    +  CDS            lacZα (fragment): LacZα fragment of β-galactosidase; lacZ fragment
   6464..6892    +  rep_origin     f1 ori (sequence partly withheld): f1 bacteriophage origin of replication; arrow indicates direction of (+) strand synthesis
   6945..7049    +  promoter       AmpR promoter: bla
   7050..7910    +  CDS            AmpR: β-lactamase; bla; confers resistance to ampicillin, carbenicillin, and related antibiotics
   8081..8669    +  rep_origin     ori: high-copy-number ColE1/pMB1/pBR322/pUC origin of replication
   8852..8944    +  CDS            lacI (fragment): lac repressor; lacI; The lac repressor binds to the lac operator to inhibit transcription in E. coli. This inhibition can be relieved by adding lactose or isopropyl-β-D-thiogalactopyranoside (IPTG).
   8957..8978    +  protein_bind   CAP binding site: CAP binding activates transcription in the presence of cAMP. E. coli catabolite activator protein
   8993..9023    +  promoter       lac promoter: promoter for the E. coli lac operon
   9031..9047    +  protein_bind   lac operator: The lac repressor binds to the lac operator to inhibit transcription in E. coli. This inhibition can be relieved by adding lactose or isopropyl-β-D-thiogalactopyranoside (IPTG). lac repressor encoded by lacI
   9092..9110    +  promoter       T3 promoter: promoter for bacteriophage T3 RNA polymerase
