[The description below was written by a language model from this plasmid's Addgene catalogue record and pLannotate feature annotations shown in this document.]
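Description:
TFORF0956 is a lentiviral mammalian expression plasmid built on the pLX_TRC317 backbone and carrying the human MYF5 open reading frame, one member of a barcoded transcription factor ORF collection. It is propagated in E. coli through a high-copy ColE1/pUC-type origin with ampicillin selection (AmpR under its own bla promoter). An f1 origin and remnants of a lac/lacZα cloning region flanked by T7 and T3 promoters are also present in the bacterial portion. The depositor notes that the plasmid can recombine, as is common for LTR-containing vectors.

The viral cassette has a third-generation, self-inactivating layout. An RSV promoter drives a truncated HIV-1 5' LTR, followed by the Ψ packaging signal with a partial gag sequence, the RRE for Rev-dependent nuclear export, a cPPT/CTS element, and a ΔU3 3' LTR followed by an SV40 polyadenylation signal. Within the transfer region, an SV40 early promoter/origin segment precedes the puromycin N-acetyltransferase gene, which allows selection of transduced cells. Downstream, the strong constitutive EF-1α promoter drives MYF5, a bHLH myogenic transcriptional activator that can push fibroblasts toward a myoblast fate. A WPRE after the ORF enhances transcript stability and expression.

According to the record, each construct in the series carries a unique 24-bp barcode so that the transcription factor can be identified in pooled overexpression screens. The barcode is not annotated in the feature table. It may account for part of the difference between the listed insert size and the annotated coding sequence, although the record does not say so. A short U6 promoter fragment annotated between the ORF and the WPRE is probably only a residual or primer-binding sequence. The construct is intended for making lentivirus to overexpress MYF5, for example in directed differentiation studies.
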