Addgene plasmid #141765: TFORF0956
Purpose: Lentiviral vector for overexpressing transcription factor ORFs with unique 24-bp barcodes. Barcodes facilitate identification of transcription factors in pooled screens.
Depositing lab: Feng Zhang. Depositing organization: Broad Institute. Publication: A transcription factor atlas of directed differentiation. Joung J, Ma S, Tay T, Geiger-Schuller KR, Kirchgatterer PC, Verdine VK, Guo B, Arias-Garcia MA, Allen WE, Singh A, Kuksenko O, Abudayyeh OO, Gootenberg JS, Fu Z, Macrae RK, Buenrostro JD, Regev A, Zhang F. Cell. 2023 Jan 5;186(1):209-229.e26. doi: 10.1016/j.cell.2022.11.026. PubMed 36608654.
Backbone
  Vector backbone: pLX_TRC317
  Backbone manufacturer: Broad Institute Genetic Perturbation Platform
  Backbone size w/o insert (bp): 8264
  Vector type: Mammalian Expression, Lentiviral
  Selectable markers: Puromycin
Growth in bacteria
  Bacterial resistance: Ampicillin, 100 μg/mL
  Growth temperature: 37°C
  Growth strain: NEB Stable
  Copy number: High Copy
Gene/Insert
  Gene/Insert name: MYF5
  Species: H. sapiens (human)
  Insert size (bp): 869
  Entrez Gene: MYF5 (a.k.a. EORVA, bHLHc2)
  Promoter: EF1a
  Cloning method: Unknown
  Sequencing primers: 5′ GGGTGGAGACTGAAGTTAGGCCAG; 3′ CACATAGCGTAAAAGGAGCAACATAG
Terms and licenses: Academic/Nonprofit Terms; Industry Terms: Not Available to Industry
Depositor comments: NM_005593,ENST00000228644 . The transcription factor ORF portion of this plasmid was synthesized by Genewiz. Please test multiple small colonies in case of plasmid recombination. To make this collection available in a timely manner, a portion of this collection was not fully sequenced by Addgene. If an Addgene verified full plasmid sequence is not available, please contact us prior to placing an order to request the full sequence.
How to cite: TFORF0956 was a gift from Feng Zhang (Addgene plasmid # 141765 ; http://n2t.net/addgene:141765 ; RRID:Addgene_141765)
