>Addgene plasmid #141765 | TFORF0956 | depositor partial sequence | sequence record 277432 | Insert
ACCGCCACCATGGACGTGATGGATGGCTGCCAGTTCTCACCTTCTGAGTACTTCTACGACGGCTCCTGCA
TACCGTCCCCCGAGGGTGAATTTGGGGACGAGTTTGTGCCGCGAGTGGCTGCCTTCGGAGCGCACAAAGC
AGAGCTGCAGGGCTCAGATGAGGACGAGCACGTGCGAGCGCCTACCGGCCACCACCAGGCTGGTCACTGC
CTCATGTGGGCCTGCAAAGCCTGCAAGAGGAAGTCCACCACCATGGATCGGCGGAAGGCAGCCACTATGC
GCGAGCGGAGGCGCCTGAAGAAGGTCAACCAGGCTTTCGAAACCCTCAAGAGGTGTACCACGACCAACCC
CAACCAGAGGCTGCCCAAGGTGGAGATCCTCAGGAATGCCATCCGCTACATCGAGAGCCTGCAGGAGTTG
CTGAGAGAGCAGGTGGAGAACTACTATAGCCTGCCGGGACAGAGCTGCTCGGAGCCCACCAGCCCCACCT
CCAACTGCTCTGATGGCATGCCCGAATGTAACAGTCCTGTCTGGTCCAGAAAGAGCAGTACTTTTGACAG
CATCTACTGTCCTGATGTATCAAATGTATATGCCACAGATAAAAACTCCTTATCCAGCTTGGATTGCTTA
TCCAACATAGTGGACCGGATCACCTCCTCAGAGCAACCTGGGTTGCCTCTCCAGGATCTGGCTTCTCTCT
CTCCAGTTGCCAGCACCGATTCACAGCCTGCAACTCCAGGGGCTTCTAGTTCCAGGCTTATCTATCATGT
GCTATAGTAATGAACTAGTCCGTAACTTGAAAGTATTTCGATTTCTTGGCTTTATATATCTTGTGGAAAG
GACGATGAACTAAAGCTATCGCCCTAGTC
