>Addgene plasmid #141765 | TFORF0956 | depositor partial sequence | sequence record 277433 | Barcode
TGAACTAAAGCTATCGCCCTAGTC
